>Addgene plasmid #184801 | pN1-CMV-L-sDarken | addgene full sequence | sequence record 365010 | Addgene NGS Result
TTAGTTATTAATAGTAATCAATTACGGGGTCATTAGTTCATAGCCCATATATGGAGTTCCGCGTTACATA
ACTTACGGTAAATGGCCCGCCTGGCTGACCGCCCAACGACCCCCGCCCATTGACGTCAATAATGACGTAT
GTTCCCATAGTAACGCCAATAGGGACTTTCCATTGACGTCAATGGGTGGAGTATTTACGGTAAACTGCCC
ACTTGGCAGTACATCAAGTGTATCATATGCCAAGTACGCCCCCTATTGACGTCAATGACGGTAAATGGCC
CGCCTGGCATTATGCCCAGTACATGACCTTATGGGACTTTCCTACTTGGCAGTACATCTACGTATTAGTC
ATCGCTATTACCATGGTGATGCGGTTTTGGCAGTACATCAATGGGCGTGGATAGCGGTTTGACTCACGGG
GATTTCCAAGTCTCCACCCCATTGACGTCAATGGGAGTTTGTTTTGGCACCAAAATCAACGGGACTTTCC
AAAATGTCGTAACAACTCCGCCCCATTGACGCAAATGGGCGGTAGGCGTGTACGGTGGGAGGTCTATATA
AGCAGAGCTGGTTTAGTGAACCGTCAGATCCGCTAGCGCTACCGGACTCAGATCTCGAGCTCAAGCTTAT
GGATGTGCTCAGCCCTGGTCAGGGCAACAACACCACATCACCACCGGCTCCCTTTGAGACCGGCGGCAAC
ACTACTGGTATCTCCGACGTGACCGTCAGCTACCAAGTGATCACCTCTCTGCTGCTGGGCACGCTCATCT
TCTGCGCGGTGCTGGGCAATGCGTGCGTGGTGGCTGCCATCGCCTTGGAGCGCTCCCTGCAGAACGTGGC
CAATTATCTTATTGGCTCTTTGGCGGTCACCGACCTCATGGTGTCGGTGTTGGTGCTGCCCATGGCCGCG
CTGTATCAGGTGCTCAACAAGTGGACACTGGGCCAGGTAACCTGCGACCTGTTCATCGCCCTCAACGTGC
TGTGCTGCACCTCATCCATCTTGCACCTGTGCGCCATCGCGCTGGACAGGTACTGGGCCATCACGGACCC
CATCGACTACGTGAACAAGAGGACGCCCCGGCGCGCCGCTGCGCTCATCTCGCTCACTTGGCTTATTGGC
TTCCTCATCTCTATCCCGCCCATGCTGGGCTGGCGCACCCCGGAAGACCGCTCGGACCCCGACGCATGCA
CCATTAGCAAGGATCATGGCTACACTATCTATTCCACCTTTGGAGCTTTCTACATCCCGCTGCTGCTCAT
GCTGGTTCTCTATGGGCGCATATTCCGAGCTGCGCGCTTCCTGAGCTCATATAAGAACGTCTATATCAAG
GCCGACAAGCAGAAGAACGGCATCAAGGCGAACTTCAAGATCCGCCACAACATCGAGGACGGCGGCGTGC
AGCTCGCCTACCACTACCAGCAGAACACCCCCATCGGCGACGGCCCCGTGCTGCTGCCCGACAACCACTA
CCTGAGCGTGCAGTCCAAACTTTCGAAAGACCCCAACGAGAAGCGCGATCACATGGTCCTGCTGGAGTTC
GTGACCGCCGCCGGGATCACTCTCGGCATGGACGAGCTGTACAAGGGCGGTACCGGAGGGAGCATGGTGA
GCAAGGGCGAGGAGCTGTTCACCGGGGTGGTGCCCATCCTGGTCGAGCTGGACGGCGACGTAAACGGCCA
CAAGTTCAGCGTGTCCGGCGAGGGTGAGGGCGATGCCACCTACGGCAAGCTGACCCTGAAGTTCATCTGC
ACCACCGGCAAGCTGCCCGTGCCCTGGCCCACCCTCGTGACCACCCTGACCTACGGCGTGCAGTGCTTCA
GCCGCTACCCCGACCACATGAAGCAGCACGACTTCTTCAAGTCCGCCATGCCCGAAGGCTACATCCAGGA
GCGCACCATCTTCTTCAAGGACGACGGCAACTACAAGACCCGCGCCGAGGTGAAGTTCGAGGGCGACACC
CTGGTGAACCGCATCGAGCTGAAGGGCATCGACTTCAAGGAGGACGGCAACATCCTGGGGCACAAGCTGG
AGTACAACTGTTTTGACCAACTGCGAGAGAGGAAGACAGTGAAGACGCTGGGCATCATCATGGGCACCTT
CATCCTCTGCTGGCTGCCCTTCTTCATCGTGGCTCTTGTTCTGCCCTTCTGCGAGAGCAGCTGCCACATG
CCCACCCTGTTGGGCGCCATAATCAATTGGCTGGGCTACTCCAACTCTCTGCTTAACCCCGTCATTTACG
CATACTTCAACAAGGACTTTCAAAACGCGTTTAAGAAGATCATTAAGTGTAAGTTCTGCCGCCAGTGAGC
GGCCGCGACTCTAGATCATAATCAGCCATACCACATTTGTAGAGGTTTTACTTGCTTTAAAAAACCTCCC
ACACCTCCCCCTGAACCTGAAACATAAAATGAATGCAATTGTTGTTGTTAACTTGTTTATTGCAGCTTAT
AATGGTTACAAATAAAGCAATAGCATCACAAATTTCACAAATAAAGCATTTTTTTCACTGCATTCTAGTT
GTGGTTTGTCCAAACTCATCAATGTATCTTAAGGCGTAAATTGTAAGCGTTAATATTTTGTTAAAATTCG
CGTTAAATTTTTGTTAAATCAGCTCATTTTTTAACCAATAGGCCGAAATCGGCAAAATCCCTTATAAATC
AAAAGAATAGACCGAGATAGGGT
[37 nt withheld, positions 2684-2720]
AAAGAACGTGGACTCCAACGTCAAAGG
[49 nt withheld, positions 2748-2796]
T
[91 nt withheld, positions 2798-2888]
G
[124 nt withheld, positions 2890-3013]
CAGGTGGCACTTTTCGGGGAAATGTGCGCGGAACCCCTATTTGTTTATTTTTCTAAATACATTCAAATAT
GTATCCGCTCATGAGACAATAACCCTGATAAATGCTTCAATAATATTGAAAAAGGAAGAGTCCTGAGGCG
GAAAGAACCAGCTGTGGAATGTGTGTCAGTTAGGGTGTGGAAAGTCCCCAGGCTCCCCAGCAGGCAGAAG
TATGCAAAGCATGCATCTCAATTAGTCAGCAACCAGGTGTGGAAAGTCCCCAGGCTCCCCAGCAGGCAGA
AGTATGCAAAGCATGCATCTCAATTAGTCAGCAACCATAGTCCCGCCCCTAACTCCGCCCATCCCGCCCC
TAACTCCGCCCAGTTCCGCCCATTCTCCGCCCCATGGCTGACTAATTTTTTTTATTTATGCAGAGGCCGA
GGCCGCCTCGGCCTCTGAGCTATTCCAGAAGTAGTGAGGAGGCTTTTTTGGAGGCCTAGGCTTTTGCAAA
GATCGATCAAGAGACAGGATGAGGATCGTTTCGCATGATTGAACAAGATGGATTGCACGCAGGTTCTCCG
GCCGCTTGGGTGGAGAGGCTATTCGGCTATGACTGGGCACAACAGACAATCGGCTGCTCTGATGCCGCCG
TGTTCCGGCTGTCAGCGCAGGGGCGCCCGGTTCTTTTTGTCAAGACCGACCTGTCCGGTGCCCTGAATGA
ACTGCAAGACGAGGCAGCGCGGCTATCGTGGCTGGCCACGACGGGCGTTCCTTGCGCAGCTGTGCTCGAC
GTTGTCACTGAAGCGGGAAGGGACTGGCTGCTATTGGGCGAAGTGCCGGGGCAGGATCTCCTGTCATCTC
ACCTTGCTCCTGCCGAGAAAGTATCCATCATGGCTGATGCAATGCGGCGGCTGCATACGCTTGATCCGGC
TACCTGCCCATTCGACCACCAAGCGAAACATCGCATCGAGCGAGCACGTACTCGGATGGAAGCCGGTCTT
GTCGATCAGGATGATCTGGACGAAGAGCATCAGGGGCTCGCGCCAGCCGAACTGTTCGCCAGGCTCAAGG
CGAGCATGCCCGACGGCGAGGATCTCGTCGTGACCCATGGCGATGCCTGCTTGCCGAATATCATGGTGGA
AAATGGCCGCTTTTCTGGATTCATCGACTGTGGCCGGCTGGGTGTGGCGGACCGCTATCAGGACATAGCG
TTGGCTACCCGTGATATTGCTGAAGAGCTTGGCGGCGAATGGGCTGACCGCTTCCTCGTGCTTTACGGTA
TCGCCGCTCCCGATTCGCAGCGCATCGCCTTCTATCGCCTTCTTGACGAGTTCTTCTGAGCGGGACTCTG
GGGTTCGAAATGACCGACCAAGCGACGCCCAACCTGCCATCACGAGATTTCGATTCCACCGCCGCCTTCT
ATGAAAGGTTGGGCTTCGGAATCGTTTTCCGGGACGCCGGCTGGATGATCCTCCAGCGCGGGGATCTCAT
GCTGGAGTTCTTCGCCCACCCTAGGGGGAGGCTAACTGAAACACGGAAGGAGACAATACCGGAAGGAACC
CGCGCTATGACGGCAATAAAAAGACAGAATAAAACGCACGGTGTTGGGTCGTTTGTTCATAAACGCGGGG
TTCGGTCCCAGGGCTGGCACTCTGTCGATACCCCACCGAGACCCCATTGGGGCCAATACGCCCGCGTTTC
TTCCTTTTCCCCACCCCACCCCCCAAGTTCGGGTGAAGGCCCAGGGCTCGCAGCCAACGTCGGGGCGGCA
GGCCCTGCCATAGCCTCAGGTTACTCATATATACTTTAGATTGATTTAAAACTTCATTTTTAATTTAAAA
GGATCTAGGTGAAGATCCTTTTTGATAATCTCATGACCAAAATCCCTTAACGTGAGTTTTCGTTCCACTG
AGCGTCAGACCCCGTAGAAAAGATCAAAGGATCTTCTTGAGATCCTTTTTTTCTGCGCGTAATCTGCTGC
TTGCAAACAAAAAAACCACCGCTACCAGCGGTGGTTTGTTTGCCGGATCAAGAGCTACCAACTCTTTTTC
CGAAGGTAACTGGCTTCAGCAGAGCGCAGATACCAAATACTGTTCTTCTAGTGTAGCCGTAGTTAGGCCA
CCACTTCAAGAACTCTGTAGCACCGCCTACATACCTCGCTCTGCTAATCCTGTTACCAGTGGCTGCTGCC
AGTGGCGATAAGTCGTGTCTTACCGGGTTGGACTCAAGACGATAGTTACCGGATAAGGCGCAGCGGTCGG
GCTGAACGGGGGGTTCGTGCACACAGCCCAGCTTGGAGCGAACGACCTACACCGAACTGAGATACCTACA
GCGTGAGCTATGAGAAAGCGCCACGCTTCCCGAAGGGAGAAAGGCGGACAGGTATCCGGTAAGCGGCAGG
GTCGGAACAGGAGAGCGCACGAGGGAGCTTCCAGGGGGAAACGCCTGGTATCTTTATAGTCCTGTCGGGT
TTCGCCACCTCTGACTTGAGCGTCGATTTTTGTGATGCTCGTCAGGGGGGCGGAGCCTATGGAAAAACGC
CAGCAACGCGGCCTTTTTACGGTTCCTGGCCTTTTGCTGGCCTTTTGCTCACATGTTCTTTCCTGCGTTA
TCCCCTGATTCTGTGGATAACCGTATTACCGCCATGCA
Features (pLannotate 1.2.2; 16 found; start..end, strand, type, name):
     62..365     +  enhancer       CMV enhancer: human cytomegalovirus immediate early enhancer
    366..569     +  promoter       CMV promoter: human cytomegalovirus (CMV) immediate early promoter
    592..628     +  misc_feature   MCS (fragment): multiple cloning site
    737..1303    +  CDS            HTR1E (fragment): 5HT1E_HUMAN - Experimental evidence at protein level: Swiss-Prot protein existence level 1. G-protein coupled receptor for 5-hydroxytryptamine (serotonin). Also functions as a receptor for various alkaloids and psychoactive substances. Ligand binding causes a conformation change that triggers signaling via guanine nucleotide-binding proteins (G proteins) and modulates the activity of down-stream effectors, such as adenylate cyclase. Signaling inhibits adenylate cyclase activity. From Homo sapiens (Human).
   1304..2038    +  CDS            cEGFP: cEGFP is a basic (constitutively fluorescent) green fluorescent protein published in 2008, derived from Aequorea victoria.
   2054..2278    +  CDS            HTR1B (fragment): 5HT1B_PIG - Experimental evidence at transcript level: Swiss-Prot protein existence level 2. G-protein coupled receptor for 5-hydroxytryptamine (serotonin). Also functions as a receptor for various alkaloids and psychoactive substances. Ligand binding causes a conformation change that triggers signaling via guanine nucleotide-binding proteins (G proteins) and modulates the activity of down-stream effectors, such as adenylate cyclase. Signaling inhibits adenylate cyclase activity. Arrestin family members inhibit signaling via G proteins and mediate activation of alternative signaling pathways.
   2324..2407    +  CDS            large T antigen (fragment): large T antigen from SV40 (simian virus 40)
   2430..2551    +  polyA_signal   SV40 poly(A) signal: SV40 polyadenylation signal
   2585..3013    -  rep_origin     f1 ori (sequence partly withheld): f1 bacteriophage origin of replication; arrow indicates direction of (+) strand synthesis
   3040..3144    +  promoter       AmpR promoter: bla
   3146..3503    +  promoter       SV40 promoter: SV40 enhancer and early promoter
   3538..4332    +  CDS            NeoR/KanR: aminoglycoside phosphotransferase from Tn5; aph(3')-II (or nptII); confers resistance to neomycin, kanamycin, and G418 (Geneticin®)
   4353..4505    +  CDS            ble (fragment): BLE_KLEPN - Experimental evidence at protein level: Swiss-Prot protein existence level 1. Binding protein with a strong affinity to the bleomycin family of antibiotics. Binds to CL990; an antimitotic-antibiotic compound. From Klebsiella pneumoniae.
   4564..4611    +  polyA_signal   HSV TK poly(A) signal: herpes simplex virus thymidine kinase polyadenylation signal (Cole and Stacy, 1985)
   4702..4718    -  polyA_signal   bGH poly(A) signal (fragment): bovine growth hormone polyadenylation signal
   4940..5528    +  rep_origin     ori: high-copy-number ColE1/pMB1/pBR322/pUC origin of replication
