[The description below was written by a language model from this plasmid's Addgene catalogue record and pLannotate feature annotations shown in this document.]
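Description:
pN1-CMV-L-sDarken is a 5,641 bp mammalian expression plasmid built on a pN1 backbone, carrying a low-affinity version of the genetically encoded fluorescent serotonin sensor sDarken. In bacteria it is maintained at high copy from a ColE1/pUC-type origin and selected with kanamycin. The resistance gene is the Tn5 aminoglycoside phosphotransferase (NeoR/KanR), placed behind tandem bacterial (bla) and SV40 early promoters and followed by an HSV TK polyadenylation signal. The same cassette can therefore also confer G418 resistance in mammalian cells. An f1 origin is present as well. The short ble and bGH poly(A) hits in the annotation are small fragments, most likely backbone remnants rather than functional elements.

The roughly 1.7 kb synthetic insert sits downstream of the human cytomegalovirus immediate early enhancer and promoter and is terminated by an SV40 poly(A) signal. The automated annotation shows its architecture as a serotonin G-protein-coupled receptor sequence interrupted by a GFP-derived module labelled cEGFP. The receptor portions before and after the fluorescent protein are matched only by partial homology to HTR1E and HTR1B entries, so these labels indicate a 5-HT1-family receptor scaffold rather than its exact identity, which the record does not state. In sensors of this design, ligand binding changes the receptor's conformation, and this alters the fluorescence of the inserted protein to give an optical readout of serotonin. The record does not specify which changes produce the lowered affinity.

The plasmid is suited to transient, or G418-selected, expression in cultured mammalian cells for imaging serotonin. A low-affinity variant is generally useful where serotonin concentrations are high enough to saturate a more sensitive sensor.
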