Addgene plasmid #184801: pN1-CMV-L-sDarken
Purpose: Low affinity version of the Serotonin Sensor sDarken under the control of a CMV Promoter.
Depositing lab: Olivia Masseck. Depositing organization: Universitaet Bremen. Publication: Next generation genetically encoded fluorescent sensors for serotonin. Kubitschke M, Muller M, Wallhorn L, Pulin M, Mittag M, Pollok S, Ziebarth T, Bremshey S, Gerdey J, Claussen KC, Renken K, Gross J, Gneisse P, Meyer N, Wiegert JS, Reiner A, Fuhrmann M, Masseck OA. Nat Commun. 2022 Dec 6;13(1):7525. doi: 10.1038/s41467-022-35200-w. PubMed 36473867.
Backbone
  Vector backbone: pN1
  Backbone size w/o insert (bp): 3961
  Total vector size (bp): 5641
  Vector type: Mammalian Expression
Growth in bacteria
  Bacterial resistance: Kanamycin, 50 μg/mL
  Growth temperature: 37°C
  Growth strain: DH5alpha
  Copy number: High Copy
Gene/Insert
  Gene/Insert name: L-sDarken
  Species: Synthetic
  Insert size (bp): 1680
  Promoter: CMV
  Cloning method: Unknown
  Sequencing primers: 5′ GCAAATGGGCGGTAGGCGT; 3′ AACCATTATAAGCTGCAATAAAC
Terms and licenses: Academic/Nonprofit Terms; Industry Terms: Not Available to Industry
Depositor comments: Please visit https://doi.org/10.1101/2022.03.10.483799 for bioRxiv preprint.
How to cite: pN1-CMV-L-sDarken was a gift from Olivia Masseck (Addgene plasmid # 184801 ; http://n2t.net/addgene:184801 ; RRID:Addgene_184801)
